Addgene plasmid #11372: pBS mouse IRS-2
Depositing lab: Ronald Kahn. Depositing organization: Joslin Diabetes Center. Publication: Insulin receptor substrate 3 (IRS-3) and IRS-4 impair IRS-1- and IRS-2-mediated signaling. Tsuruzoe K, Emkey R, Kriauciunas KM, Ueki K, Kahn CR. Mol Cell Biol. 2001 Jan . 21(1):26-38. 10.1128/MCB.21.1.26-38.2001 PubMed 11113178.
Backbone
  Vector backbone: pBluescript SK
  Backbone manufacturer: Stratagene
  Backbone size w/o insert (bp): 3000
  Vector type: Bacterial Expression
Growth in bacteria
  Bacterial resistance: Ampicillin, 100 μg/mL
  Growth temperature: 37°C
  Growth strain: DH5alpha
  Copy number: High Copy
Gene/Insert
  Gene/Insert name: IRS-2 (alt names: Insulin Receptor Substrate 2; IRS2)
  Species: M. musculus (mouse)
  Insert size (bp): 4244
  Entrez Gene: Irs2 (a.k.a. Irs-2)
  Cloning method: Restriction Enzyme; 5′ cloning site SmaI (destroyed during cloning); 3′ cloning site SalI (not destroyed)
  Sequencing primers: 5′ T7
Resource information
  A portion of this plasmid was derived from a plasmid made by: Dr. Morris White provided the IRS-2 gene in the form of the plasmid pCMV IRS-2.
Terms and licenses: Academic/Nonprofit Terms; Industry Terms: Not Available to Industry
Depositor comments: (Kahn lab plasmid name = pBS IRS2)
How to cite: pBS mouse IRS-2 was a gift from Ronald Kahn (Addgene plasmid # 11372 ; http://n2t.net/addgene:11372 ; RRID:Addgene_11372)
