[The description below was written by a language model from this plasmid's Addgene catalogue record.]
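Description:
pBS mouse IRS-2 is a cloning plasmid that carries the mouse insulin receptor substrate 2 (Irs2) coding region in the pBluescript SK backbone, a roughly 3 kb phagemid from Stratagene. It is maintained at high copy number in E. coli under ampicillin selection. The record gives no feature table, so individual backbone elements are not itemised. pBluescript vectors generally combine a pUC-type origin, an f1 origin for single-stranded DNA rescue, the AmpR gene, and a polylinker within lacZα flanked by T3 and T7 phage promoters. The listing of T7 as the 5′ sequencing primer fits that layout.

The insert is about 4.2 kb, giving a total of roughly 7.2 kb. It was placed in the polylinker by restriction cloning: the 5′ junction used SmaI, which was destroyed in the process, while the SalI site at the 3′ end remains intact. The IRS-2 sequence was derived from an earlier CMV-driven IRS-2 plasmid obtained from another laboratory. No epitope tags, fusions, mutations or reporters are recorded.

The catalogue classifies the vector type as bacterial expression, but the record names no dedicated promoter for producing the protein, and the backbone has no mammalian promoter. The plasmid is therefore best viewed as a storage and subcloning intermediate, a source of the IRS-2 cDNA for transfer into expression vectors. The phage promoters typical of this backbone could in principle also support in vitro transcription. The associated publication examined how IRS-3 and IRS-4 interfere with IRS-1- and IRS-2-mediated insulin signalling, but the record does not state this plasmid's specific role in that work.
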