>Addgene plasmid #11372 | pBS mouse IRS-2 | addgene partial sequence | sequence record 18219 | T7 5'-TAATACGACTCACTATAGGG-3'
CAGGCATGCAAGCTAGCTTTTTTTTTTTTTGTTTTTGTTTTTGTTTTTTTCACATGGCGGCGATGGGGCT
GGTAGCGCTTCACTCTTTCACGACTGTGGCTTCCTTCAAGTGATGGGACAGGAAGTCGATGCTTGCATAG
GTGCTGGCAGAGGGCAAAGCTCCAGTGCCTGGACCCCCACACACTCCGCTGGCGCCAGAGCCTCCGACGG
TGCCGAGGAGCCCCCCAAGGCTACGGGTCCGGCTCCAGGAGTTCTTGTCTCCTGGCTGCGGCTGAGACTG
CGCCAAGGACCCCTGCTCGCCTCTCACATCGATGGCGATATAGTTGAGGCCGTTCTGGAAACCCACGGAG
GTCTCTCTGCGCATGGGAGAACTGCTGCCTCCAGGACAGCCAATCAAAGCTCCGGGCTGACCGGGGTTCC
ACGGCCTAGCCTGTGGCACTGGGGGCACAGCCACCAAGGGCTGTGCCTGTCCTGGGGATGTGGGCGGCTC
ATCACCTCCTCCCAGGGTACTGCTGCCTTCACTGCTTTTCCTGAGTGAGACATTTTCCACAGAGGCCGAA
TTGTGGCGCTTGGAATTGTGGGCA
